Addgene plasmid #244345: pAAVLINKv1-pCALM1-Cre-3'-UNC13A-FLAG
Purpose: 3' AAVLINK plasmid for UNC13A expression
Depositing lab: Zhonghua Lu. Depositing organization: Shenzhen Institute of Advanced Technology (SIAT), Chinese Academy of Sciences. Publication: AAVLINK: A potent DNA-recombination method for large cargo delivery in gene therapy. Lin J, Lin Y, Liu N, Cao W, Zhang J, Wen S, Zhang Y, Liao W, Hong Z, Lin Y, Liu Q, Liu H, Li Q, Chen B, Li M, Luo Z, Yang L, Yang Y, Zheng SH, Wang Y, Chu H, Hu Y, Qin Y, Luo BX, Tian S, Chen Y, Yan T, Yang L, Wang H, Liu T, Jiang Y, Lu Z. Cell. 2026 Feb 5;189(3):969-986.e17. doi: 10.1016/j.cell.2025.12.039. Epub 2026 Jan 27. PubMed 41605211.
Backbone
  Vector backbone: pAAV-MCS2
  Backbone manufacturer: Steve Jackson (Addgene # 46954)
  Vector type: AAV
Growth in bacteria
  Bacterial resistance: Ampicillin, 100 μg/mL
  Growth temperature: 37°C
  Growth strain: NEB Stable
  Copy number: High Copy
Gene/Insert
  Gene/Insert name: UNC13A
  Species: H. sapiens (human)
  Entrez Gene: UNC13A (a.k.a. Munc13-1)
  Promoter: pCALM1
  Tag / fusion protein: FLAG (C terminal on insert)
  Cloning method: Restriction Enzyme; 5′ cloning site unknown (unknown if destroyed)
Terms and licenses: Academic/Nonprofit Terms; Industry Terms: Not Available to Industry
Depositor comments: See publication for corresponding AAV Link vectors.
How to cite: pAAVLINKv1-pCALM1-Cre-3'-UNC13A-FLAG was a gift from Zhonghua Lu (Addgene plasmid # 244345 ; http://n2t.net/addgene:244345 ; RRID:Addgene_244345)
