[The description below was written by a language model from this plasmid's Addgene catalogue record and pLannotate feature annotations shown in this document.]
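Description:
pAAVLINKv1-pCALM1-Cre-3'-UNC13A-FLAG is an AAV transfer plasmid built on the pAAV-MCS2 backbone and serves as the 3' half of a two-vector AAVLINK set for expressing human UNC13A (Munc13-1), a synaptic vesicle priming protein whose coding sequence is too large for a single AAV genome. It is propagated in E. coli through a high-copy ColE1/pUC-type origin with ampicillin selection (AmpR with its bla promoter). An f1 origin is also present, along with small leftover pBR322 fragments (bom, rop). The annotated 6,895-nt sequence shows one intact AAV2 ITR downstream of the cassette and only short ITR fragments upstream. This is a common result for these repeat-rich elements in sequencing-based annotation.

Between the ITRs, the record lists pCALM1 as the promoter. The feature table does not annotate it, but an unannotated stretch precedes the first coding sequence. That sequence is Cre recombinase, followed by a fragment of a chimeric β-globin/immunoglobulin intron and a partial match to a lox2272 site. Next comes a roughly 2.1-kb UNC13A fragment, which the annotation tool matched to the mouse orthologue although the catalogue gives human. It is fused at its C terminus to 3xFLAG and followed by WPRE fragments and SV40 polyadenylation signal fragments.

This layout suggests that Cre expressed from this vector recombines the lox site with a compatible site on the partner 5' vector, joining the two genomes. The intronic sequence would then allow the junction to be spliced out, yielding a full-length FLAG-tagged UNC13A transcript. The record does not spell out this mechanism and refers to the publication for the matching 5' construct.
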