Features (pLannotate 1.2.2; 19 found; start..end, strand, type, name):
     12..39      +  repeat_region  AAV2 ITR (fragment): inverted terminal repeat of adeno-associated virus serotype 2 inverted
     68..95      +  repeat_region  AAV2 ITR (fragment): inverted terminal repeat of adeno-associated virus serotype 2 inverted
    277..1305    +  CDS            cre: RECR_BPP1 - Experimental evidence at protein level: Swiss-Prot protein existence level 1. Catalyzes site-specific recombination between two 34-base- pair LOXP sites. Its role is to maintain the phage genome as a monomeric unit-copy plasmid in the lysogenic state. From Escherichia phage P1 (Bacteriophage P1).
   1309..1349    +  intron         chimeric intron (fragment): chimera between introns from human β-globin and immunoglobulin heavy chain genes
   1356..1380    +  protein_bind   lox2272 (fragment): Cre-mediated recombination occurs in the 8-bp core sequence (GGATACTT). lox2272 sites are compatible with each other, but incompatible with loxP or loxN sites (Lee and Saito, 1988). Cre recombinase
   1467..3608    +  CDS            Unc13a (fragment): UN13A_MOUSE - Experimental evidence at protein level: Swiss-Prot protein existence level 1. Plays a role in vesicle maturation during exocytosis as a target of the diacylglycerol second messenger pathway. Involved in neurotransmitter release by acting in synaptic vesicle priming prior to vesicle fusion and participates in the activity-dependent refilling of readily releasable vesicle pool (RRP). Essential for synaptic vesicle maturation in most excitatory/glutamatergic but not inhibitory/GABA- mediated synapses. Facilitates neuronal dense core vesicles fusion as well as controls the location a
   3615..3680    +  CDS            3xFLAG: three tandem FLAG® epitope tags, followed by an enterokinase cleavage site
   3692..3849    +  misc_feature   WPRE (fragment): woodchuck hepatitis virus posttranscriptional regulatory element
   3855..3939    +  misc_feature   WPRE (fragment): woodchuck hepatitis virus posttranscriptional regulatory element
   3938..3981    -  polyA_signal   SV40 poly(A) signal (fragment): SV40 polyadenylation signal
   3985..4052    -  polyA_signal   SV40 poly(A) signal (fragment): SV40 polyadenylation signal
   4158..4298    +  repeat_region  AAV2 ITR: inverted terminal repeat of adeno-associated virus serotype 2 inverted
   4303..4354    -  misc_feature   bom (fragment): basis of mobility region from pBR322
   4373..4828    +  rep_origin     f1 ori (sequence partly withheld): f1 bacteriophage origin of replication; arrow indicates direction of (+) strand synthesis
   4829..4878    -  misc_feature   bom (fragment): basis of mobility region from pBR322
   4980..5015    -  CDS            rop (fragment): Rop protein, which maintains plasmids at low copy number; rop
   5110..5214    +  promoter       AmpR promoter: bla
   5215..6075    +  CDS            AmpR: β-lactamase; bla; confers resistance to ampicillin, carbenicillin, and related antibiotics
   6246..6834    +  rep_origin     ori: high-copy-number ColE1/pMB1/pBR322/pUC origin of replication
>Addgene plasmid #244345 | pAAVLINKv1-pCALM1-Cre-3'-UNC13A-FLAG | addgene full sequence | sequence record 491931 | Addgene NGS Result
CCTGCAGGCAGCTGCGCGCTCGCTCGCTCACTGAGGCCGCCCGGGCGTCGGGCGACCTTTGGTCGCCCGG
CCTCAGTGAGCGAGCGAGCGCGCAGAGAGGGAGTGGCCAACTCCATCACTAGGGGTTCCTGCGGCCGCAC
GCGTCGCTCTGCGCGAGGCGGCTCCGCCGCGGCGGAGGGATACGGCGCACCATATATATATCGCGGGGCG
CAGACTCGCGCTCCGGCAGTGGTGCTGGGAGTGTCGTGGACGCCGTGCCGTTACTCGTACGCCACCATGT
CCAATTTACTGACCGTACACCAAAATTTGCCTGCATTACCGGTCGATGCAACGAGTGATGAGGTTCGCAA
GAACCTGATGGACATGTTCAGGGATCGCCAGGCGTTTTCTGAGCATACCTGGAAAATGCTTCTGTCCGTT
TGCCGGTCGTGGGCGGCATGGTGCAAGTTGAATAACCGGAAATGGTTTCCCGCAGAACCTGAAGATGTTC
GCGATTATCTTCTATATCTTCAGGCGCGCGGTCTGGCAGTAAAAACCATCCAGCAACATTTGGGCCAGCT
AAACATGCTTCATCGTCGGTCCGGGCTGCCACGACCAAGTGACAGCAATGCTGTTTCACTGGTTATGCGG
CGGATCCGAAAAGAAAACGTTGATGCCGGTGAACGTGCAAAACAGGCTCTAGCGTTCGAACGCACTGATT
TCGACCAGGTTCGTTCACTCATGGAAAATAGCGATCGCTGCCAGGATATACGTAATCTGGCATTTCTGGG
GATTGCTTATAACACCCTGTTACGTATAGCCGAAATTGCCAGGATCAGGGTTAAAGATATCTCACGTACT
GACGGTGGGAGAATGTTAATCCATATTGGCAGAACGAAAACGCTGGTTAGCACCGCAGGTGTAGAGAAGG
CACTTAGCCTGGGGGTAACTAAACTGGTCGAGCGATGGATTTCCGTCTCTGGTGTAGCTGATGATCCGAA
TAACTACCTGTTTTGCCGGGTCAGAAAAAATGGTGTTGCCGCGCCATCTGCCACCAGCCAGCTATCAACT
CGCGCCCTGGAAGGGATTTTTGAAGCAACTCATCGATTGATTTACGGCGCTAAGGATGACTCTGGTCAGA
GATACCTGGCCTGGTCTGGACACAGTGCCCGTGTCGGAGCCGCGCGAGATATGGCCCGCGCTGGAGTTTC
AATACCGGAGATCATGCAAGCTGGTGGCTGGACCAATGTAAATATTGTAATGAACTATATCCGTAACCTG
GATAGTGAAACAGGGGCAATGGTGCGCCTGCTGGAAGATGGCGATTAGGTAAGTATCAAGGTTACAAGAC
AGGTTTAAGGAGACCAATAACTAGTATAACTTCGTATAGGATACTTTATAGCAATTTATGAAACTGGGCT
TGTCGAGACAGAGAAGACTCTTGCGTTTCTGATAGGCACCTATTGGTCTTACTGACATCCACTTTGCCTT
TCTCTCCACAGGTGGTAAAGGACTGTGTGAAAGCCTGCCTTAATTCTACCTACGAGTACATCTTCAATAA
CTGCCATGAACTGTACAGCCGGGAGTACCAGACAGACCCGGCCAAGAAGGGGGAAGTTCTCCCAGAGGAA
CAGGGGCCCAGCATCAAGAACCTCGACTTCTGGTCCAAGCTGATTACCCTCATAGTGTCCATCATTGAGG
AAGACAAGAATTCCTACACTCCCTGCCTCAACCAGTTTCCCCAGGAGCTGAATGTGGGTAAAATCAGCGC
TGAAGTGATGTGGAATCTGTTTGCCCAAGACATGAAGTACGCCATGGAGGAGCACGACAAGCATCGTCTA
TGCAAGAGTGCCGACTACATGAACCTCCACTTCAAGGTGAAATGGCTCTACAATGAGTATGTGACGGAAC
TTCCCGCCTTCAAGGACCGCGTGCCTGAGTACCCTGCATGGTTTGAACCCTTCGTCATCCAGTGGCTGGA
TGAGAATGAGGAGGTGTCCCGGGATTTCCTGCACGGTGCCCTGGAGCGAGACAAGAAGGATGGGTTCCAG
CAGACCTCAGAGCATGCCCTATTCTCCTGCTCCGTGGTGGATGTCTTCTCCCAACTCAACCAGAGCTTTG
AAATCATCAAGAAACTCGAGTGTCCCGACCCTCAGATCGTGGGGCACTACATGAGGCGCTTTGCCAAGAC
CATCAGTAATGTGCTCCTCCAGTATGCAGACATCATCTCCAAGGACTTTGCCTCCTACTGCTCCAAGGAG
AAGGAGAAAGTGCCCTGCATTCTCATGAATAACACTCAACAGCTACGAGTTCAGCTGGAGAAGATGTTCG
AAGCCATGGGAGGAAAGGAGCTGGATGCTGAAGCCAGTGACATCCTGAAGGAGCTTCAGGTGAAACTCAA
TAACGTCTTGGATGAGCTCAGCCGGGTGTTTGCTACCAGCTTCCAGCCGCACATTGAAGAGTGTGTCAAA
CAGATGGGTGACATCCTTAGCCAGGTTAAGGGCACAGGCAATGTGCCAGCCAGTGCCTGCAGCAGCGTGG
CCCAGGACGCGGACAATGTGTTGCAGCCCATCATGGACCTGCTGGACAGCAACCTGACCCTCTTTGCCAA
AATCTGTGAGAAGACTGTGCTGAAGCGAGTGCTGAAGGAGCTGTGGAAGCTGGTTATGAACACCATGGAG
AAAACCATCGTCCTGCCGCCCCTCACTGACCAGACGATGATCGGGAACCTCTTGAGAAAACATGGCAAGG
GATTAGAAAAGGGCAGGGTGAAATTGCCAAGCCACTCAGACGGAACCCAGATGATCTTCAATGCAGCCAA
GGAGCTGGGTCAGCTGTCCAAACTCAAGGATCACATGGTACGAGAAGAAGCCAAGAGCTTGACCCCAAAG
CAGTGCGCGGTTGTTGAGTTGGCCCTGGACACCATCAAGCAATATTTCCACGCGGGTGGCGTGGGCCTCA
AGAAGACCTTCCTGGAGAAGAGCCCGGACCTGCAATCCTTGCGCTATGCCCTGTCGCTCTACACGCAGGC
CACCGACCTGCTAATCAAGACCTTTGTACAGACGCAATCGGCCCAGGGCTTGGGTGTAGAAGACCCTGTG
GGTGAAGTCTCTGTCCATGTTGAGCTGTTCACTCATCCAGGAACTGGGGAACACAAGGTCACAGTGAAAG
TGGTGGCTGCCAATGACCTCAAGTGGCAGACTTCTGGCATCTTCCGGCCGTTCATCGAGGTCAACATCAT
TGGGCCCCAGCTCAGCGACAAGAAACGCAAGTTTGCGACCAAATCCAAGAACAATAGCTGGGCTCCCAAG
TACAATGAGAGCTTCCAGTTCACGCTGAGCGCCGACGCGGGTCCCGAGTGCTATGAGCTGCAGGTGTGCG
TCAAGGACTACTGCTTCGCGCGCGAGGACCGCACGGTGGGGCTGGCCGTGCTGCAGCTGCGTGAGCTGGC
CCAGCGCGGGAGCGCCGCCTGCTGGCTGCCGCTCGGCCGCCGCATCCACATGGACGACACGGGCCTCACG
GTGCTGCGAATCCTCTCGCAGCGCAGCAACGACGAGGTGGCCAAGGAGTTCGTGAAGCTCAAGTCGGACA
CGCGCTCCGCCGAGGAGGGCGGTGCCGCGCCTGCGCCTTGTACAGACTACAAAGACCATGACGGTGATTA
TAAAGATCATGACATCGACTACAAGGATGACGATGACAAGTAACTCGAGATAATCAACCTCTGGATTACA
AAATTTGTGAAAGATTGACTGGTATTCTTAACTATGTTGCTCCTTTTACGCTATGTGGATACGCTGCTTT
AATGCCTTTGTATCATGCTATTGCTTCCCGTATGGCTTTCATTTTCTCCTCCTTGTATAAATCCTGGTTA
GTTCTTGCCACGGCGGAACTCATCGCCGCCTGCCTTGCCCGCTGCTGGACAGGGGCTCGGCTGTTGGGCA
CTGACAATTCCGTGGTGTTTATTTGTGAAATTTGTGATGCTATTGCTTTATTTGTAACCATCTAGCTTTA
TTTGTGAAATTTGTGATGCTATTGCTTTATTTGTAACCATTATAAGCTGCAATAAACAAGTTAACAACAA
CAATTGCATTCATTTTATGTTTCAGGTTCAGGGGGAGATGTGGGAGGTTTTTTAAAGATCTGGAGACCGG
TGTGGCACGTGCGGACCGAGCGGCCGCAGGAACCCCTAGTGATGGAGTTGGCCACTCCCTCTCTGCGCGC
TCGCTCGCTCACTGAGGCCGGGCGACCAAAGGTCGCCCGACGCCCGGGCTTTGCCCGGGCGGCCTCAGTG
AGCGAGCGAGCGCGCAGCTGCCTGCAGGGGCGCCTGATGCGGTATTTTCTCCTTACGCATCTGTGCGGTA
TTTCACACCGCATA
[95 nt withheld, positions 4355-4449]
T
[46 nt withheld, positions 4451-4496]
C
[141 nt withheld, positions 4498-4638]
CCTTTGACGTTGGAGTCCACGTTCTTT
[37 nt withheld, positions 4666-4702]
ACTCTATCTCGGGCTATTCTTTTGATTTATAAGGGATTTTGCCGATTTCGGTCTATTGGTTAAAAAATGA
GCTGATTTAACAAAAATTTAACGCGAATTTTAACAAAATATTAACGTTTACAATTTTATGGTGCACTCTC
AGTACAATCTGCTCTGATGCCGCATAGTTAAGCCAGCCCCGACACCCGCCAACACCCGCTGACGCGCCCT
GACGGGCTTGTCTGCTCCCGGCATCCGCTTACAGACAAGCTGTGACCGTCTCCGGGAGCTGCATGTGTCA
GAGGTTTTCACCGTCATCACCGAAACGCGCGAGACGAAAGGGCCTCGTGATACGCCTATTTTTATAGGTT
AATGTCATGATAATAATGGTTTCTTAGACGTCAGGTGGCACTTTTCGGGGAAATGTGCGCGGAACCCCTA
TTTGTTTATTTTTCTAAATACATTCAAATATGTATCCGCTCATGAGACAATAACCCTGATAAATGCTTCA
ATAATATTGAAAAAGGAAGAGTATGAGTATTCAACATTTCCGTGTCGCCCTTATTCCCTTTTTTGCGGCA
TTTTGCCTTCCTGTTTTTGCTCACCCAGAAACGCTGGTGAAAGTAAAAGATGCTGAAGATCAGTTGGGTG
CACGAGTGGGTTACATCGAACTGGATCTCAACAGCGGTAAGATCCTTGAGAGTTTTCGCCCCGAAGAACG
TTTTCCAATGATGAGCACTTTTAAAGTTCTGCTATGTGGCGCGGTATTATCCCGTATTGACGCCGGGCAA
GAGCAACTCGGTCGCCGCATACACTATTCTCAGAATGACTTGGTTGAGTACTCACCAGTCACAGAAAAGC
ATCTTACGGATGGCATGACAGTAAGAGAATTATGCAGTGCTGCCATAACCATGAGTGATAACACTGCGGC
CAACTTACTTCTGACAACGATCGGAGGACCGAAGGAGCTAACCGCTTTTTTGCACAACATGGGGGATCAT
GTAACTCGCCTTGATCGTTGGGAACCGGAGCTGAATGAAGCCATACCAAACGACGAGCGTGACACCACGA
TGCCTGTAGCAATGGCAACAACGTTGCGCAAACTATTAACTGGCGAACTACTTACTCTAGCTTCCCGGCA
ACAATTAATAGACTGGATGGAGGCGGATAAAGTTGCAGGACCACTTCTGCGCTCGGCCCTTCCGGCTGGC
TGGTTTATTGCTGATAAATCTGGAGCCGGTGAGCGTGGGTCTCGCGGTATCATTGCAGCACTGGGGCCAG
ATGGTAAGCCCTCCCGTATCGTAGTTATCTACACGACGGGGAGTCAGGCAACTATGGATGAACGAAATAG
ACAGATCGCTGAGATAGGTGCCTCACTGATTAAGCATTGGTAACTGTCAGACCAAGTTTACTCATATATA
CTTTAGATTGATTTAAAACTTCATTTTTAATTTAAAAGGATCTAGGTGAAGATCCTTTTTGATAATCTCA
TGACCAAAATCCCTTAACGTGAGTTTTCGTTCCACTGAGCGTCAGACCCCGTAGAAAAGATCAAAGGATC
TTCTTGAGATCCTTTTTTTCTGCGCGTAATCTGCTGCTTGCAAACAAAAAAACCACCGCTACCAGCGGTG
GTTTGTTTGCCGGATCAAGAGCTACCAACTCTTTTTCCGAAGGTAACTGGCTTCAGCAGAGCGCAGATAC
CAAATACTGTTCTTCTAGTGTAGCCGTAGTTAGGCCACCACTTCAAGAACTCTGTAGCACCGCCTACATA
CCTCGCTCTGCTAATCCTGTTACCAGTGGCTGCTGCCAGTGGCGATAAGTCGTGTCTTACCGGGTTGGAC
TCAAGACGATAGTTACCGGATAAGGCGCAGCGGTCGGGCTGAACGGGGGGTTCGTGCACACAGCCCAGCT
TGGAGCGAACGACCTACACCGAACTGAGATACCTACAGCGTGAGCTATGAGAAAGCGCCACGCTTCCCGA
AGGGAGAAAGGCGGACAGGTATCCGGTAAGCGGCAGGGTCGGAACAGGAGAGCGCACGAGGGAGCTTCCA
GGGGGAAACGCCTGGTATCTTTATAGTCCTGTCGGGTTTCGCCACCTCTGACTTGAGCGTCGATTTTTGT
GATGCTCGTCAGGGGGGCGGAGCCTATGGAAAAACGCCAGCAACGCGGCCTTTTTACGGTTCCTGGCCTT
TTGCTGGCCTTTTGCTCACATGT
